Addgene plasmid #154319: pJW1806
Purpose: NT Donor-cassette for SapTrap
Depositing lab: Jordan Ward. Depositing organization: University of California, Santa Cruz. Publication: An expanded auxin-inducible degron toolkit for Caenorhabditis elegans. Ashley GE, Duong T, Levenson MT, Martinez MAQ, Johnson LC, Hibshman JD, Saeger HN, Palmisano NJ, Doonan R, Martinez-Mendez R, Davidson BR, Zhang W, Ragle JM, Medwig-Kinney TN, Sirota SS, Goldstein B, Matus DQ, Dickinson DJ, Reiner DJ, Ward JD. Genetics. 2021 Mar 31;217(3). pii: 6104563. doi: 10.1093/genetics/iyab006. PubMed 33677541.
Backbone
  Vector backbone: pDONR221
  Backbone size w/o insert (bp): 2362
  Vector type: Worm Expression, CRISPR
Growth in bacteria
  Bacterial resistance: Kanamycin, 50 μg/mL
  Growth temperature: 37°C
  Growth strain: DH5alpha
  Copy number: High Copy
Gene/Insert
  Gene/Insert name: linker::3xMyc for NT slot
  Species: C. elegans (nematode)
  Insert size (bp): 108
  Cloning method: Gibson Cloning
  Sequencing primers: 5′ M13 Forward (tgtaaaacgacggccagt); 3′ M13 Reverse (caggaaacagctatgaccatg)
Terms and licenses: Academic/Nonprofit Terms; Industry Terms: Not Available to Industry
How to cite: pJW1806 was a gift from Jordan Ward (Addgene plasmid # 154319 ; http://n2t.net/addgene:154319 ; RRID:Addgene_154319)
