[The description below was written by a language model from this plasmid's Addgene catalogue record and pLannotate feature annotations shown in this document.]
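Description:
pJW1806 is a small bacterial donor plasmid from a C. elegans genome-editing toolkit, catalogued as a worm expression/CRISPR vector and described as an NT donor cassette for SapTrap. SapTrap is a modular assembly system in which standardized parts held in separate donor plasmids are released by a type IIS restriction enzyme and ligated in a defined order to build homology-directed repair templates for CRISPR/Cas9 knock-ins. This plasmid supplies the part for the "NT" slot. Its insert is a 108 bp linker::3xMyc segment, a flexible linker joined to three copies of the Myc epitope, which was introduced by Gibson cloning. It carries no worm promoter or complete gene of its own. The fragment is meant to be combined with other modules, such as the degron and fluorescent protein parts in the associated auxin-inducible degron toolkit, so that a tagged endogenous protein can be detected with anti-Myc antibodies.

The catalogue lists pDONR221 as the backbone, with kanamycin selection and high copy number in standard E. coli. The sequenced record of 3,674 nt is larger than the stated backbone plus insert, and its annotations do not look like a typical pDONR221 derivative. They include a Tn5-derived NeoR/KanR gene, a BleoR (Zeocin resistance) gene, a high-copy ColE1/pUC origin, a lac promoter/operator region, and SP6 and T7 promoters flanking the cloning region. There are also fragments of lacZα, ccdB, lacI, tnpA and an RSF origin. This combination of features suggests a different cloning backbone from the one listed. The linker::3xMyc insert is not annotated but presumably lies in the unannotated interval between the SP6 and T7 promoters. The feature table does not mark the type IIS sites used for SapTrap assembly.
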