Features (pLannotate 1.2.2; 15 found; start..end, strand, type, name):
      1..128     +  rep_origin     RSF ori (fragment): Plasmids containing the RSF 1030 origin of replication can be propagated in E. coli cells that contain additional plasmids with compatible origins.
    130..222     +  CDS            lacI (fragment): lac repressor; lacI; The lac repressor binds to the lac operator to inhibit transcription in E. coli. This inhibition can be relieved by adding lactose or isopropyl-β-D-thiogalactopyranoside (IPTG).
    235..256     +  protein_bind   CAP binding site: CAP binding activates transcription in the presence of cAMP. E. coli catabolite activator protein
    271..301     +  promoter       lac promoter: promoter for the E. coli lac operon
    309..325     +  protein_bind   lac operator: The lac repressor binds to the lac operator to inhibit transcription in E. coli. This inhibition can be relieved by adding lactose or isopropyl-β-D-thiogalactopyranoside (IPTG). lac repressor encoded by lacI
    367..385     +  promoter       SP6 promoter: promoter for bacteriophage SP6 RNA polymerase
    691..709     -  promoter       T7 promoter: promoter for bacteriophage T7 RNA polymerase
    712..859     +  CDS            lacZα (fragment): LacZα fragment of β-galactosidase; lacZ fragment
    869..1172    +  CDS            ccdB (fragment): CcdB, a bacterial toxin that poisons DNA gyrase; ccdB; Plasmids containing the ccdB gene cannot be propagated in standard E. coli strains.
   1220..1489    +  CDS            tnpA (fragment): TN5P_ECOLX - Also known as tnp. Experimental evidence at protein level: Swiss-Prot protein existence level 1. Mediates transposition of transposon Tn5 by a 'cut and paste' mechanism. First, the monomeric transposase binds the 19 bp inverted DNA repeats flanking the transposon. Then, dimerization of the DNA- bound transposase creates a synaptic DNA complex. After nicking of the first DNA strand, excision of the transposon proceeds through a series of intermediates. The transposase then mediates the insertion of the transposon at a new site by strand transfer. The activity of the wild- type tran
   1521..2315    +  CDS            NeoR/KanR: aminoglycoside phosphotransferase from Tn5; aph(3')-II (or nptII); confers resistance to neomycin, kanamycin, and G418 (Geneticin®)
   2336..2386    -  misc_feature   bom (fragment): basis of mobility region from pBR322
   2413..2501    +  promoter       AmpR promoter (fragment): bla
   2521..2895    +  CDS            BleoR: antibiotic-binding protein; Sh ble from Streptoalloteichus hindustanus; confers resistance to bleomycin, phleomycin, and Zeocin™
   3033..3621    +  rep_origin     ori: high-copy-number ColE1/pMB1/pBR322/pUC origin of replication
>Addgene plasmid #154319 | pJW1806 | addgene full sequence | sequence record 309452 | Addgene NGS Result
TCACATGTTCTTTCCTGCGTTATCCCCTGATTCTGTGGATAACCGTATTACCGCCTTTGAGTGAGCTGAT
ACCGCTCGCCGCAGCCGAACGACCGAGCGCAGCGAGTCAGTGAGCGAGGAAGCGGAAGAGCGCCCAATAC
GCAAACCGCCTCTCCCCGCGCGTTGGCCGATTCATTAATGCAGCTGGCACGACAGGTTTCCCGACTGGAA
AGCGGGCAGTGAGCGCAACGCAATTAATGTGAGTTAGCTCACTCATTAGGCACCCCAGGCTTTACACTTT
ATGCTTCCGGCTCGTATGTTGTGTGGAATTGTGAGCGGATAACAATTTCACACAGGAAACAGCTATGACC
ATGATTACGCCAAGCTATTTAGGTGACACTATAGAATACTCAAGCTATGCATCAAGCTTGGTACCGAGCT
CGGATCCACTAGTAACGGCCGCCAGTGTGCTGGAATTCGCCCTTAAGAAAGCTGGGTCCTAGCTCTTCGG
GTGGAGCCGGATCTGAACAAAAACTTATTTCTGAAGAGGATCTTGAGCAAAAGCTCATCTCCGAGGAGGA
CCTCGAGCAGAAGTTGATCAGCGAGGAAGACTTGACGCGAAGAGCGACCCAGCTTTCTTGAAGGGCGAAT
TCTGCAGATATCCATCACACTGGCGGCCGCTCGAGCATGCATCTAGAGGGCCCAATTCGCCCTATAGTGA
GTCGTATTACAATTCACTGGCCGTCGTTTTACAACGTCGTGACTGGGAAAACCCTGGCGTTACCCAACTT
AATCGCCTTGCAGCACATCCCCCTTTCGCCAGCTGGCGTAATAGCGAAGAGGCCCGCACCGATCGCCCTT
CCCAACAGTTGCGCAGCCTATACGTACGGCAGTTTAAGGTTTACACCTATAAAAGAGAGAGCCGTTATCG
TCTGTTTGTGGATGTACAGAGTGATATTATTGACACGCCGGGGCGACGGATGGTGATCCCCCTGGCCAGT
GCACGTCTGCTGTCAGATAAAGTCTCCCGTGAACTTTACCCGGTGGTGCATATCGGGGATGAAAGCTGGC
GCATGATGACCACCGATATGGCCAGTGTGCCGGTCTCCGTTATCGGGGAAGAAGTGGCTGATCTCAGCCA
CCGCGAAAATGACATCAAAAACGCCATTAACCTGATGTTCTGGGGAATATAAATGTCAGGCATGAGATTA
TCAAAAAGGATCTTCACCTAGATCCTTTTCACGTAGAAAGCCAGTCCGCAGAAACGGTGCTGACCCCGGA
TGAATGTCAGCTACTGGGCTATCTGGACAAGGGAAAACGCAAGCGCAAAGAGAAAGCAGGTAGCTTGCAG
TGGGCTTACATGGCGATAGCTAGACTGGGCGGTTTTATGGACAGCAAGCGAACCGGAATTGCCAGCTGGG
GCGCCCTCTGGTAAGGTTGGGAAGCCCTGCAAAGTAAACTGGATGGCTTTCTTGCCGCCAAGGATCTGAT
GGCGCAGGGGATCAAGCTCTGATCAAGAGACAGGATGAGGATCGTTTCGCATGATTGAACAAGATGGATT
GCACGCAGGTTCTCCGGCCGCTTGGGTGGAGAGGCTATTCGGCTATGACTGGGCACAACAGACAATCGGC
TGCTCTGATGCCGCCGTGTTCCGGCTGTCAGCGCAGGGGCGCCCGGTTCTTTTTGTCAAGACCGACCTGT
CCGGTGCCCTGAATGAACTGCAAGACGAGGCAGCGCGGCTATCGTGGCTGGCCACGACGGGCGTTCCTTG
CGCAGCTGTGCTCGACGTTGTCACTGAAGCGGGAAGGGACTGGCTGCTATTGGGCGAAGTGCCGGGGCAG
GATCTCCTGTCATCTCACCTTGCTCCTGCCGAGAAAGTATCCATCATGGCTGATGCAATGCGGCGGCTGC
ATACGCTTGATCCGGCTACCTGCCCATTCGACCACCAAGCGAAACATCGCATCGAGCGAGCACGTACTCG
GATGGAAGCCGGTCTTGTCGATCAGGATGATCTGGACGAAGAGCATCAGGGGCTCGCGCCAGCCGAACTG
TTCGCCAGGCTCAAGGCGAGCATGCCCGACGGCGAGGATCTCGTCGTGACCCATGGCGATGCCTGCTTGC
CGAATATCATGGTGGAAAATGGCCGCTTTTCTGGATTCATCGACTGTGGCCGGCTGGGTGTGGCGGACCG
CTATCAGGACATAGCGTTGGCTACCCGTGATATTGCTGAAGAGCTTGGCGGCGAATGGGCTGACCGCTTC
CTCGTGCTTTACGGTATCGCCGCTCCCGATTCGCAGCGCATCGCCTTCTATCGCCTTCTTGACGAGTTCT
TCTGAATTATTAACGCTTACAATTTCCTGATGCGGTATTTTCTCCTTACGCATCTGTGCGGTATTTCACA
CCGCATCAGGTGGCACTTTTCGGGGAAATGTGCGCGGAACCCCTATTTGTTTATTTTTCTAAATACATTC
AAATATGTATCCGCTCATGAGACAATAACCCTGATAAATGCTTCAATAATAGCACGTGAGGAGGGCCACC
ATGGCCAAGTTGACCAGTGCCGTTCCGGTGCTCACCGCGCGCGACGTCGCCGGAGCGGTCGAGTTCTGGA
CCGACCGGCTCGGGTTCTCCCGGGACTTCGTGGAGGACGACTTCGCCGGTGTGGTCCGGGACGACGTGAC
CCTGTTCATCAGCGCGGTCCAGGACCAGGTGGTGCCGGACAACACCCTGGCCTGGGTGTGGGTGCGCGGC
CTGGACGAGCTGTACGCCGAGTGGTCGGAGGTCGTGTCCACGAACTTCCGGGACGCCTCCGGGCCGGCCA
TGACCGAGATCGGCGAGCAGCCGTGGGGGCGGGAGTTCGCCCTGCGCGACCCGGCCGGCAACTGCGTGCA
CTTCGTGGCCGAGGAGCAGGACTGACACGTGCTAAAACTTCATTTTTAATTTAAAAGGATCTAGGTGAAG
ATCCTTTTTGATAATCTCATGACCAAAATCCCTTAACGTGAGTTTTCGTTCCACTGAGCGTCAGACCCCG
TAGAAAAGATCAAAGGATCTTCTTGAGATCCTTTTTTTCTGCGCGTAATCTGCTGCTTGCAAACAAAAAA
ACCACCGCTACCAGCGGTGGTTTGTTTGCCGGATCAAGAGCTACCAACTCTTTTTCCGAAGGTAACTGGC
TTCAGCAGAGCGCAGATACCAAATACTGTTCTTCTAGTGTAGCCGTAGTTAGGCCACCACTTCAAGAACT
CTGTAGCACCGCCTACATACCTCGCTCTGCTAATCCTGTTACCAGTGGCTGCTGCCAGTGGCGATAAGTC
GTGTCTTACCGGGTTGGACTCAAGACGATAGTTACCGGATAAGGCGCAGCGGTCGGGCTGAACGGGGGGT
TCGTGCACACAGCCCAGCTTGGAGCGAACGACCTACACCGAACTGAGATACCTACAGCGTGAGCTATGAG
AAAGCGCCACGCTTCCCGAAGGGAGAAAGGCGGACAGGTATCCGGTAAGCGGCAGGGTCGGAACAGGAGA
GCGCACGAGGGAGCTTCCAGGGGGAAACGCCTGGTATCTTTATAGTCCTGTCGGGTTTCGCCACCTCTGA
CTTGAGCGTCGATTTTTGTGATGCTCGTCAGGGGGGCGGAGCCTATGGAAAAACGCCAGCAACGCGGCCT
TTTTACGGTTCCTGGCCTTTTGCTGGCCTTTTGC
